Addgene plasmid #107661: Pgr_slit-1
Purpose: In situ hybridization and RNAi studies in planarians
Depositing lab: Alejandro Sánchez. Depositing organization: Stowers Institute for Medical Research. Publication: Hands-On Classroom Activities for Exploring Regeneration and Stem Cell Biology with Planarians. Accorsi A, Williams MM, Ross EJ, Robb SMC, Elliott SA, Tu KC, Sanchez Alvarado A. The American Biology Teacher 79(3):208-223. Mar 2017. 10.1525/abt.2017.79.3.208.
Backbone
  Vector backbone: pPR-T4P
  Backbone size w/o insert (bp): 2636
  Vector type: RNAi ; In situ hybridization
Growth in bacteria
  Bacterial resistance: Kanamycin, 50 μg/mL
  Growth temperature: 37°C
  Growth strain: DH5alpha
  Copy number: Unknown
Gene/Insert
  Gene/Insert name: slit-1
  Species: Phagocata gracilis
  Insert size (bp): 3731
  Cloning method: Ligation Independent Cloning
Terms and licenses: Academic/Nonprofit Terms; Industry Terms: Not Available to Industry
How to cite: Pgr_slit-1 was a gift from Alejandro Sánchez (Addgene plasmid # 107661 ; http://n2t.net/addgene:107661 ; RRID:Addgene_107661)
