[The description below was written by a language model from this plasmid's Addgene catalogue record and pLannotate feature annotations shown in this document.]
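Description:
Pgr_slit-1 is a small bacterial plasmid built on the pPR-T4P backbone, a vector designed for RNAi and in situ hybridization work in planarians. It carries a roughly 3.7 kb fragment of the slit-1 gene from the freshwater planarian Phagocata gracilis, inserted by ligation-independent cloning into a backbone of about 2.6 kb, which is consistent with the 6,339 nt sequenced total. The plasmid is propagated in standard E. coli cloning strains using a high-copy ColE1/pUC-type origin and is selected with kanamycin through an aminoglycoside phosphotransferase (KanR) gene.

The functional core is an arrangement of opposing bacteriophage T7 promoters flanking the insert region, which falls in the unannotated stretch between the upstream T7 promoters and the MCS remnant. A forward-facing T7 promoter lies just upstream of the insert and a reverse-facing one just downstream, each backed by a T7 terminator oriented to stop transcripts arriving from the opposite side. An additional forward T7 promoter sits further upstream. Convergent transcription from both sides yields complementary sense and antisense RNAs that can anneal into double-stranded RNA for gene knockdown, made either in vitro or in bacteria expressing T7 RNA polymerase. Single-strand transcription from suitable templates can supply riboprobes for in situ hybridization. Short lacZα and lacI fragments and the rrnB T1 and T2 terminators appear to be backbone remnants with no stated role.

The stated purpose is in situ hybridization and RNAi studies in planarians, and the associated publication places it among teaching resources for exploring regeneration and stem cell biology in the classroom.
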