Features (pLannotate 1.2.2; 12 found; start..end, strand, type, name):
     22..40      +  promoter       T7 promoter: promoter for bacteriophage T7 RNA polymerase
     48..91      -  terminator     T7 terminator (fragment): transcription terminator for bacteriophage T7 RNA polymerase
     98..116     +  promoter       T7 promoter: promoter for bacteriophage T7 RNA polymerase
   3911..3957    -  misc_feature   MCS (fragment): pBluescript multiple cloning site
   3991..4009    -  promoter       T7 promoter: promoter for bacteriophage T7 RNA polymerase
   4014..4061    +  terminator     T7 terminator: transcription terminator for bacteriophage T7 RNA polymerase
   4068..4104    +  CDS            lacZα (fragment): LacZα fragment of β-galactosidase; lacZ fragment
   4151..4194    -  terminator     rrnB T1 terminator: Escherichia coli rrnB; transcription terminator T1 from the E. coli rrnB gene
   4326..4353    +  terminator     rrnB T2 terminator: transcription terminator T2 from the E. coli rrnB gene
   4408..4500    -  CDS            lacI (fragment): lac repressor; lacI; The lac repressor binds to the lac operator to inhibit transcription in E. coli. This inhibition can be relieved by adding lactose or isopropyl-β-D-thiogalactopyranoside (IPTG).
   4683..5271    -  rep_origin     ori: high-copy-number ColE1/pMB1/pBR322/pUC origin of replication
   5418..6227    -  CDS            KanR: aminoglycoside phosphotransferase; aph(3')-Ia; confers resistance to kanamycin in bacteria or G418 (Geneticin®) in eukaryotes
>Addgene plasmid #107661 | Pgr_slit-1 | addgene full sequence | sequence record 209330 | Addgene NGS Result
CAGGAAACAGCTATGACCATGTAATACGACTCACTATAGGGGATCCTCAAAAAACCCCTCAAGACCCGTT
TAGAGGCCCCAAGGGGTTATGTGGAAGTAATACGACTCACTATAGGGCGAATTGGGTACCGGGCCCGGCC
AATTCTACCCGCCTCCTCAAAGACAGACAAGTCGTGTCCGGATCTTTGATGTGATTCTTGATCATTTTCC
GGCGGCACATGTATGCTTTTCTGTTACATGATTTCCCGGAGAAACCATCTTTACAAATGCACTTGTATTT
CTTTTTCTCATCATTTTGTGCCTGACACACCCCGCCATTCTTACACATCTCCGGTTCACTGCACACATCA
CTGACATTAGACATGGTGGCTGTTGTGCTCATGTGACCAGTTTTCAATACTTCAGTGGTTGTCTTCGTCA
CTGATTCCGTTCCAATAACTTTACAGCCCGGTTTCACATTCACCGCCCGAGTCATGTACTTCAAGAAGTC
GATCTTCTTATTGTTTATAGCAAGAAACTGTAGACAACCGACGAAATATGTGTTACTCTCTAGATGATAT
TTCGACAAGGCAGCCTCCATTATTAGTTTCGGAGCCCCGCCAATGAAAATGCCACTGTTAAGAGCAAGAT
AACGGTTTCCGGACGAATATTTCGACTTCAAAGTGCAATGGAAACGACCGTCCAAGTACATGGTGAGATT
TTCCCCGATTATCTCGATCTCGAGTGAATGTGGGCGACTGTCATTGATACTATTCATAGAATATCCCTCT
GGCCCAATGACCTTATCGCCGATATTGTATCCAATTCTCACGTGACCTCGATAGAGATTGACAGACAGAT
ACTTGCGATCGAAACCCTGATACAGTAGCAGGCCAGACGATGAATTAGTGGAGAACTTCAGAGTAATATT
GCCTCGTGGCATCAAGAATCCTCTAGAAGGAGGTGATATCTCAATGTACGAGTCTGTCGAAAAGAAGAGA
CTGTCCAGATGTTGACATTGCTGGCCTGAATACCCTGGCTTGCAGCGACAGTACGACTTCTGGTCTCCTT
GTAAGTCACTGACACACAGTCCGTCATTGAGACACTGATGGTAAGCACACACCGACTCTGAGATAACCTC
ATTCTCATTAACATTGGCCGAGTGCGGCAACTTCAAGTCCCGTCGTGACATGCTTGTCTTGAGAACGGTC
GGTTTCCAGGCCGGTTCATCGCACAGTTTGCCAACATAGCCCGGACGACACTTACAGTCGTATCCATTGA
CCAAGTCCACACACTGGGCATTGTTTTTGCACTCATTATATTTGCAGTCGTCGATATTTTGGTCGCAATT
TTTTCCTAACCAACCAGGTTTACAGGCACATCTGTAGTCATTATCTGGCAGTGATTCACAAATCCCAGTG
TTGTTACACGGATTGATGTCCTTGCAGAAGGAAAATTTCAAATTGCAGAACTTTCCTCTGAAGCCCTTCT
TACAGACACAATTGTAGCCATTAACCGAATCGTCGCATGAAGCGCCATTCTCGCACTTGTGGTCAGCACA
ATCGTTAATATTCTCATTACATTTCGGCCCACGAAAACCTAACGGACAGACGCATTCATAATTTCCGTAA
TTGTCGACATTTTTACAAATTCCTCCATTCTTACACGGATGCCCGAAACAAGCATTGATACGTTTTTCGC
AATTTTTCCCATGGAACGGATGCGGACACTGGCACTGATATTGATGATGGGTCACCAGGGAACATTTTCC
ATTGTTTTTGCACGGACTCCTTATACAAGCGTCACACTTGGCGGTTATGTAAGCGTCATCGGTCTCTTCT
GTGCACGAGAAATCTGTTGGTTTCGAGTGGTAGATAGATTTCAGTTTCATATTCTCAGGACTGGCACATA
AGGAGATGCCGTTGTCAAGGAATCGCTCCATGAAAAATTGATTCAGCCACTTAATGTTGCAGTCACAGTG
GAAGGGATTTTGCCCCAATGCTATGTTGTTTAAGTTCCGAAGATCTCGGAAAGTCCCAAATGGAATTGTT
GCTACATCGTTGCTTTGCAATATCAGAACTTTTAGATTGGTTAAACCTTTAAATGCATCTCGATCTATAC
ATTGCAGTTTGTTGAAACTTACCACTAGTGTTTCAAGATTTCTAAGTGGCGTCAGGACATTCTTATTAAG
TTCGGTTATGCCATTGTAACTCAGCACTAGTGTTTTCAAGTTCTCCAACTCTTTAAATGATGATTCATTG
AGAGTCTTGAGATTATTTCTATCAAGGTATAATTCAGTGGTGTTAATTGGTATACCCAACGGAATATCCT
CAAGTTGTATCCAACTGCAGTCAACCTTCGTAGATTCACAGCGGCATTTGGCCGGGCATCGTAGTATTTT
CTTACACTCTAATTTAGAAATTGAGCAACACGAGTTTTCTGAGTCTGAACTACCGGGACAATTAGAGCTC
GCATTCTCATTTGTGACATTCTCACGACACTGGAAGTATTTTTCATCGAGACTGGACAGAGCGGTGCCTT
GGAGAAGGGCTGGACTCTGACAGAGAACTGCGGTATGGGCTCCCAGTGTAATGTAGTGAGTACGAGCCCA
GTCTGACATCCATTTCAATTGGCAATTACAGTGAAGAGGATTCCTGTTCAGAGTCAGATGCTTTATGTTT
CCATTCTCTTGGAAGGAGCCCTCCACGATGCATGCTATCATGTTGTCGCTGAGTTTTAATGTCTCCAGGT
CGTGAAGCATTCTGAATGTCTGATTGTTGACGCATTTCAGTCGATTGGAGTTGAGATTTATTTCCTTGAG
CTTTGGATTCTTCATGAAAACGTCGGCATCGATGTGATCTATTTCATTGTATGACAAGTCTATTTTGATG
AGATTTGGTAGAGAGAGAAGAGGAGATGGATTGGTGACTTCTTGGAGTTTATTATACGACAAAATCACAA
CTTTCGTTGATGGCAGCATATTGTCGGGCATAATCGACAAATGGGCCCCATTGCAATCGACTACTTCCGG
TGTGCATGTGCAATTTTTCGGACAGCTGATCTTCGGCACACAATCCTCGTCGTGGGTCTCCGCGTCTTGT
TCCTCTTCTTGGGCGCAATTGAACTGATATGATTGGATGCCTCTAACTGGCTGACCGTGCAAATTCTTTG
GCTGCAGACACGAAGCCACTGGACTGCCACTGGCCTCCTTAAATCGTAGAAATGCCGACAGCCATCCGAG
TTTACAGTTGCAGTTGAGGGGATTATGTACGAGATATAAGTAACGCAGTTTTTTTAGCGGATTCAGGGTT
TCTTTCTTTAGAGTTGTGAGCTTATTTTCCGATAAATGTAGTAAATATAGTCTACTAAGACCAGCGAATG
TATCCTTAGGCAAACACTCTATGTCATTGTTGTGAATATATAAAAACATAAGTGACGATAAACCAATAAG
AGCATTCTTTCTGATAGACTTGAGCTTGTTGCCGTTGAGATATAAAGACGTCAGTTGTCGAAGTCCCTCG
AATGCTCCTGGCTCAATATCAATCATCTCATTACCATTCAGTAATATTTTTTTCAGATTTTTGTACTTCG
ACAGAGCGTTCTGTTTCAGAACATTAATAGCATTGTCATGGAGATCTAATTCTATGATACTTGTCGGTAA
ATCTTGTGGTACGCTTTTGATTCCTTTGCCGACACACTTGACAATTCCTTCGGTGGAGCAGGTGCAGTGT
TTTGAGCAAAGTTTCTTTTTCGGTTGGCAAATATTCTCTAAACTGTTCTTGCTGTCACTTGCACACTGGA
ATTCATATGAGCTCAGACTCGATATTGGGATTTGTGACAGTCGAAATGGAGTGGCACAAAGCACAGACTG
GGGATTCGGTTTGATGACTTGAGGCTGATGTTCGGGATGGTAATGCCGCTAGCCATGGAACCGGTGGATC
CACTAGTTCTAGAGCGGCCGCCACCGCGGTGGAGCTCGAATTCATCGATGATATCAGATCTGCCGGTCTC
CCTATAGTGAGTCGTATTACTTCCTAGCATAACCCCTTGGGGCCTCTAAACGGGTCTTGAGGGGTTTTTT
GCTTAAGACTGGCCGTCGTTTTACAACGTCGTGACTGGGAAAACATCCATGCTAGCGTTAACGCGAGAGT
AGGGAACTGCCAGGCATCAAATAAAACGAAAGGCTCAGTCGGAAGACTGGGCCTTTCGTTTTATCTGTTG
TTTGTCGGTGAACGCTCTCCTGAGTAGGACAAATCCGCCGGGAGCGGATTTGAACGTTGTGAAGCAACGG
CCCGGAGGGTGGCGGGCAGGACGCCCGCCATAAACTGCCAGGCATCAAACTAAGCAGAAGGCCATCCTGA
CGGATGGCCTTTTTGCGTTTCTACAAACTCTTCCTGGCTAGCGGTACGCGTATTAATTGCGTTGCGCTCA
CTGCCCGCTTTCCAGTCGGGAAACCTGTCGTGCCAGCTGCATTAATGAATCGGCCAACGCGCGGGGAGAG
GCGGTTTGCGTATTGGGCGCTCTTCCGCTTCCTCGCTCACTGACTCGCTGCGCTCGGTCGTTCGGCTGCG
GCGAGCGGTATCAGCTCACTCAAAGGCGGTAATACGGTTATCCACAGAATCAGGGGATAACGCAGGAAAG
AACATGTGAGCAAAAGGCCAGCAAAAGGCCAGGAACCGTAAAAAGGCCGCGTTGCTGGCGTTTTTCCATA
GGCTCCGCCCCCCTGACGAGCATCACAAAAATCGACGCTCAAGTCAGAGGTGGCGAAACCCGACAGGACT
ATAAAGATACCAGGCGTTTCCCCCTGGAAGCTCCCTCGTGCGCTCTCCTGTTCCGACCCTGCCGCTTACC
GGATACCTGTCCGCCTTTCTCCCTTCGGGAAGCGTGGCGCTTTCTCATAGCTCACGCTGTAGGTATCTCA
GTTCGGTGTAGGTCGTTCGCTCCAAGCTGGGCTGTGTGCACGAACCCCCCGTTCAGCCCGACCGCTGCGC
CTTATCCGGTAACTATCGTCTTGAGTCCAACCCGGTAAGACACGACTTATCGCCACTGGCAGCAGCCACT
GGTAACAGGATTAGCAGAGCGAGGTATGTAGGCGGTGCTACAGAGTTCTTGAAGTGGTGGCCTAACTACG
GCTACACTAGAAGAACAGTATTTGGTATCTGCGCTCTGCTGAAGCCAGTTACCTTCGGAAAAAGAGTTGG
TAGCTCTTGATCCGGCAAACAAACCACCGCTGGTAGCGGTGGTTTTTTTGTTTGCAAGCAGCAGATTACG
CGCAGAAAAAAAGGATCTCAAGAAGATCCTTTGATCTTTTCTACGGGGTCTGACGCTCAGTGGAACGACG
CGTAACTCACGTTAAGGGATTTTGGTCATGAGCTTGCGCCGTCCCGTCAAGTCAGCGTAATGCTCTGCCA
GTGTTACAACCAATTAACCAATTCTGATTAGAAAAACTCATCGAGCATCAAATGAAACTGCAATTTATTC
ATATCAGGATTATCAATACCATATTTTTGAAAAAGCCGTTTCTGTAATGAAGGAGAAAACTCACCGAGGC
AGTTCCATAGGATGGCAAGATCCTGGTATCGGTCTGCGATTCCGACTCGTCCAACATCAATACAACCTAT
TAATTTCCCCTCGTCAAAAATAAGGTTATCAAGTGAGAAATCACCATGAGTGACGACTGAATCCGGTGAG
AATGGCAAAAGTTTATGCATTTCTTTCCAGACTTGTTCAACAGGCCAGCCATTACGCTCGTCATCAAAAT
CACTCGCATCAACCAAACCGTTATTCATTCGTGATTGCGCCTGAGCGAGACGAAATACGCGATCGCTGTT
AAAAGGACAATTACAAACAGGAATCGAATGCAACCGGCGCAGGAACACTGCCAGCGCATCAACAATATTT
TCACCTGAATCAGGATATTCTTCTAATACCTGGAATGCTGTTTTTCCGGGGATCGCAGTGGTGAGTAACC
ATGCATCATCAGGAGTACGGATAAAATGCTTGATGGTCGGAAGAGGCATAAATTCCGTCAGCCAGTTTAG
TCTGACCATCTCATCTGTAACATCATTGGCAACGCTACCTTTGCCATGTTTCAGAAACAACTCTGGCGCA
TCGGGCTTCCCATACAAGCGATAGATTGTCGCACCTGATTGCCCGACATTATCGCGAGCCCATTTATACC
CATATAAATCAGCATCCATGTTGGAATTTAATCGCGGCCTCGACGTTTCCCGTTGAATATGGCTCATAAC
ACCCCTTGTATTACTGTTTATGTAAGCAGACAGTTTTATTGTTCATGATGATATATTTTTATCTTGTGCA
ATGTAACATCAGAGATTTTGAGACACGGGCCAGAGCTGC
