>Addgene plasmid #107661 | Pgr_slit-1 | depositor partial sequence | sequence record 203017 | Insert Sequence
CCTCCTCAAAGACAGACAAGTCGTGTCCGGATCTTTGATGTGATTCTTGATCATTTTCCGGCGGCACATG
TATGCTTTTCTGTTACATGATTTCCCGGAGAAACCATCTTTACAAATGCACTTGTATTTCTTTTTCTCAT
CATTTTGTTCCTGACACACCCCGCCATTCTTACACATCTCCGGTTCACTGCACACATCACTGACATTAGA
CATGGTGGTCGTTGTGCTCATGTGACCAATTTTCAATACTTCAGTGGCTGCCTTCGTCACTGATTCCGTT
CCAATAACTTTACAGCCCGGTTTCACATTCACCGCCCGAGTCATGTACTTCAAGAAGTCGATCTTCTTAT
TGTTTATAGAAAGAAACTGTAGACAACCGACGAAATATGTGTTACTCTCTAGATGATATTTCGACAAGGC
AGCCTCCATTATTAGTTTCGGAGCCCCGCCAATGAAAATGCCACTGTTAAGAGCAAGATAACGGTTTCCG
GACGAATAACTCGACTTCAAAGTGCAATGGAAACGACCGTCCAAGTACATGGTGAGATTTTCCCCGATTA
TCTCGATCTCGAGTGAATGTGGGCGACTGTCATTGATACTATTCATTGAATATCCCTCTGGCCCAATGAC
CTTGTCGCCGATATTGTATCCAATTCTCACGTGACCTCGATAGAGATTGACAGATAGATACTTGCGATCG
AAACCCTGATACAGTAGCAGGCCAGACGATGAATTAGTGGAGAACTTCAAAGTAATATTCCCGCGTGGCA
TCAAGAATCCTCTAGAAGGAGGTGATATCTCAATGTACGAGTCTGTCGAAAAGAAGAGACTGTCCAGATG
TTGACATTGCTGGCCTGAATACCCTGCCTTGCAGCGACAGTACGACTTCTGGTCTCCTTGTAAGTCACTG
ACACACAGTCCGTCATTGAGACACTGATGGTAAGCACACACCGACTCTGAGATAACCTCATTCTCATTAA
CATTGGCCGAGTGCGGCAACTTCAAGTCCCGTCGTGACATGCTTGTCTTGAGAACGGTCGGTTTCCAGGC
CGGTTCATCGCACAGTTTGCCAACATAGCCCGGACGACACTTGCAGTCGTATCCGTTGACCAAGTCCACA
CAGTGGGCATTGTTTTTGCACTCATTATATTTGCAGTCGTCGATATTTTGGTTGCAATTTTTGCCCAACC
AACCAGGTTTACAGGCACATCTGTAGTCATTATCTGGCAGTGATTCACAAATCCCAGTGTTGTTACACGG
ATTGATGTCCTTGCAGAAGGAAAACTTCAAATTGCAGAACTTTCCTCTGAAGCCCTTCTTACAGACACAA
TTGTAGCCATTAACCGAATCGTCGCATGAAGCGCCATTCTCGCACTTGTGGTCAGCACAATCGTTAATAT
TCTCATTACATTTCGGCCCACGAAAACCTAACGGACAGACACATTCATAATTTCCGTAATTGTCGACATT
TTTACAAATTCCTCCATTCTTACACGGATGCCCGAAACAAGCATTGATACGTTTTTCGCAATTTTTCCCA
TGGAACGGATGCGGACACTGGCACTGATATTGATGATGGGTCACCAGGGAACATTTTCCATTGTTTTTGC
ACGGACTCCTGATACAAGCGTCACACTTGGCGGTTATGTAAGCGTCATCGGTCTCTTCTGTACACGAGAA
ATCTGTTGGTTTCGAGTGGTAGATAGATTTCAGTTTCATATTCTCAGGACTGGCACATAAGGAGATGCCG
TTGTCAAGGAATCGCTCCATGAAGAATTGATTCAGCCACTTAATGTTGCAGTCACAGTGGAAGGGATTTT
GCCCCAATGCTATGTTGTTTAAGTTCCGAAGATCTCGGAAAGTCCCAAATGGAATTGTTGCTACATCGTT
GCTTTGCAATATCAGAACTTTTAGATTGGTTAATCCTTTAAATGCATCTCGATCTATACATTGCAGTTTG
TTGAAGCTTACCACTAGGGTTTCAAGATTTCTAAGTGGCGTCAAAACATTCTTATTAAGTTCGGTTATTC
CATTGTAACTCAGAACTAGTGTTTTCAAGTTCTCCAACTCTTTAAATGATGATTCATTGAGAGTCTTGAG
ATTATTTCTGTCAAGGTATAGTTCAGTGGTGTTAATTGGTATACCCAACGGAATATCCTCAAGTTGTATC
CAACTGCAGTCAACCTTCGTAGATTCACAGCGGCATTTGGCCGGGCATCGTAGTATTTTCTTACACTCTA
ATTTAGAAATTGAGCAACACGAGTTTTCTGAGTCTGAACTACCGGGACAATTAGAGCTCGCATTCTCATT
TGTGACATTCTCACGACACTGGAAGTATTTTTCATCGAGACTGGACAGAGGGGTGCCTTGGAGAAGGGCT
GGACTCTGACAGAGAACTGCGGTATGGGCTCCCAGTGTAATGTAGTGAGTACGAGCCCAGTCTGACATCC
ATTTCAATTGGCAATTACAGTGAAGAGGATTCCTGTTCAGAGTCAGATGCTTTATGTTTCCATTCTCTTG
GAAGGAGCCCTCCACGATGCATGCTATCATGTTGTCGCTGAGTTTTAATGTCTCCAGGTCGTGAAGCATT
CTGAATGTCTGATTGTTGACGCATTTCAGTCGATTGGAGTTGAGATTTATTTCCTTGAGCTTTGGATTCT
TCATGAAAACGTCGGCATCGATGTGATCTATTTCATTGTATGACAAGTCTATTTTGATGAGATTTGGTAG
AGAGAGAAGAGGAGATGGATTGGTGACTTCTTGGAGTTTATTATACGACAAAATCACAACTTTCGTTGAT
GGCAGCATATTGTCGGGCATAATCGACAAATGGGCCCCATTGCAATCGACTACTTCCGGTGTGCATGTGC
AATTTTTCGGACAGCTAATCTTCGGCACACAATCCTCGTCGTGGGTCTCCGCGTCTTGTTCCTCTTCTTG
GGCGCAATTGAACTGATATGATTGGATGCCTCTAACTGGCTGACCGTGCAAATTCTTTGGCTGCAGACAC
GAAGCCACTGGACTGCCGCTGGCCTCCTTAAATCGTAGAAATGCCGACAGCCATCCGAGTTTACAGTTGC
AGTTGAGGGGATTATGTACGAGATATAAGTAACGCAGTTTTTTGAGCGGATTCAGGGTTTCTTTCTTTAG
AGTTGTGAGCTTATTTTCCGATAAATGTAGTAAATATAGTCTACTAAGACCAGCGAATGTATCCTTAGGC
AAACACTCTATGTCATTGTTGTGAATATATAAAAACATAAGTGACGATAAACCAATAAGAGCATTCTTTC
GGATAGACTTGAGCTTGTTGCCGTTGAGATATAAAGACGTCAGTTGTCGAAGTCCTTCGAATGCTCCTGG
CTCAATGTCAATCATCTCATTACCATTCAGTAATATTTTTTTCAGATTTTTGTATTTCGACAAAGCGTTC
TGTTTCAGAACATTAATAGCATTGTCATGGAGATCTAATTCTATGATACTTGTCGGTAAATCTTGTGGTA
CACTTTTGATTCCTTTGCCGACACACTTGACGATTCCTTCGGTGGAGCAGGTGCAGTGTTTTGAGCAAAG
TTTCTTTTTCGGTTGGCAAATATTCTCCAAACTGTTCTTGCTGTCACTTGCACACTGGAATTCATATGAG
CTCAGACTCGATATTGGGATTTGTGACAGTCGAAATGGAGTGGCACAAAGCACAGACTGCGGATTCGGTT
TGATGACTTGAGGCTGATGTT
